>Addgene plasmid #11571 | pSKI074 | depositor full sequence | sequence record 6976 | Author sequence
CAGCTTTTGTTCCCTTTAGTGAGGGTTAATTCCGAGCTTGGCGTAATCATGGTCATAGCTGTTTCCTGTG
TGAAATTGTTATCCGCTCACAATTCCACACAACATACGAGCCGGAAGCATAAAGTGTAAAGCCTGGGGTG
CCTAATGAGTGAGCTAACTCACATTAATTGCGTTGCGCTCACTGCCCGCTTTCCAGTCGGGAAACCTGTC
GTGCCAGCTGCATTAATGAATCGGCCAACGCGCGGGGAGAGGCGGTTTGCGTATTGGGCGCTCTTCCGCT
TCCTCGCTCACTGACTCGCTGCGCTCGGTCGTTCGGCTGCGGCGAGCGGTATCAGCTCACTCAAAGGCGG
TAATACGGTTATCCACAGAATCAGGGGATAACGCAGGAAAGAACATGTGAGCAAAAGGCCAGCAAAAGGC
CAGGAACCGTAAAAAGGCCGCGTTGCTGGCGTTTTTCCATAGGCTCCGCCCCCCTGACGAGCATCACAAA
AATCGACGCTCAAGTCAGAGGTGGCGAAACCCGACAGGACTATAAAGATACCAGGCGTTTCCCCCTGGAA
GCTCCCTCGTGCGCTCTCCTGTTCCGACCCTGCCGCTTACCGGATACCTGTCCGCCTTTCTCCCTTCGGG
AAGCGTGGCGCTTTCTCATAGCTCACGCTGTAGGTATCTCAGTTCGGTGTAGGTCGTTCGCTCCAAGCTG
GGCTGTGTGCACGAACCCCCCGTTCAGCCCGACCGCTGCGCCTTATCCGGTAACTATCGTCTTGAGTCCA
ACCCGGTAAGACACGACTTATCGCCACTGGCAGCAGCCACTGGTAACAGGATTAGCAGAGCGAGGTATGT
AGGCGGTGCTACAGAGTTCTTGAAGTGGTGGCCTAACTACGGCTACACTAGAAGGACAGTATTTGGTATC
TGCGCTCTGCTGAAGCCAGTTACCTTCGGAAAAAGAGTTGGTAGCTCTTGATCCGGCAAACAAACCACCG
CTGGTAGCGGTGGTTTTTTTGTTTGCAAGCAGCAGATTACGCGCAGAAAAAAAGGATCTCAAGAAGATCC
TTTGATCTTTTCTACGGGGTCTGACGCTCAGTGGAACGAAAACTCACGTTAAGGGATTTTGGTCATGAGA
TTATCAAAAAGGATCTTCACCTAGATCCTTTTAAATTAAAAATGAAGTTTTAAATCAATCTAAAGTATAT
ATGAGTAAACTTGGTCTGACAGTTACCAATGCTTAATCAGTGAGGCACCTATCTCAGCGATCTGTCTATT
TCGTTCATCCATAGTTGCCTGACTCCCCGTCGTGTAGATAACTACGATACGGGAGGGCTTACCATCTGGC
CCCAGTGCTGCAATGATACCGCGAGACCCACGCTCACCGGCTCCAGATTTATCAGCAATAAACCAGCCAG
CCGGAAGGGCCGAGCGCAGAAGTGGTCCTGCAACTTTATCCGCCTCCATCCAGTCTATTAATTGTTGCCG
GGAAGCTAGAGTAAGTAGTTCGCCAGTTAATAGTTTGCGCAACGTTGTTGCCATTGCTACAGGCATCGTG
GTGTCACGCTCGTCGTTTGGTATGGCTTCATTCAGCTCCGGTTCCCAACGATCAAGGCGAGTTACATGAT
CCCCCATGTTGTGCAAAAAAGCGGTTAGCTCCTTCGGTCCTCCGATCGTTGTCAGAAGTAAGTTGGCCGC
AGTGTTATCACTCATGGTTATGGCAGCACTGCATAATTCTCTTACTGTCATGCCATCCGTAAGATGCTTT
TCTGTGACTGGTGAGTACTCAACCAAGTCATTCTGAGAATAGTGTATGCGGCGACCGAGTTGCTCTTGCC
CGGCGTCAATACGGGATAATACCGCGCCACATAGCAGAACTTTAAAAGTGCTCATCATTGGAAAACGTTC
TTCGGGGCGAAAACTCTCAAGGATCTTACCGCTGTTGAGATCCAGTTCGATGTAACCCACTCGTGCACCC
AACTGATCTTCAGCATCTTTTACTTTCACCAGCGTTTCTGGGTGAGCAAAAACAGGAAGGCAAAATGCCG
CAAAAAAGGGAATAAGGGCGACACGGAAATGTTGAATACTCATACTCTTCCTTTTTCAATATTATTGAAG
CATTTATCAGGGTTATTGTCTCATGAGCGGATACATATTTGAATGTATTTAGAAAAATAAACAAATAGGG
GTTCCGCGCACATTTCCCCGAAAAGTGCCACCTGGGAAATTGTAAACGTTAATATTTTGTTAAAATTCGC
GTTAAATTTTTGTTAAATCAGCTCATTTTTTAACCAATAGGCCGAAATCGGCAAAATCCCTTATAAATCA
AAAGAATAGACCGAGATAGGGT
[37 nt withheld, positions 2333-2369]
AAAGAACGTGGACTCCAACGTCAAAGG
[49 nt withheld, positions 2397-2445]
T
[91 nt withheld, positions 2447-2537]
G
[124 nt withheld, positions 2539-2662]
CGCGCCATTCGCCATTCAGGCTGCGCAACTGTTGGGAAGGGCGATCGGTGCGGGCCTCTTCGCTATTACG
CCAGCTGGCGAAAGGGGGATGTGCTGCAAGGCGATTAAGTTGGGTAACGCCAGGGTTTTCCCAGTCACGA
CGTTGTAAAACGACGGCCAGTGAATTGTAATACGACTCACTATAGGGCGAATTGGAGCTCCACCGCGGTG
GCGGCCGCTCTAGAACTAGTGGATCCCCAACATGGTGGAGCACGACACTCTCGTCTACTCCAAGAATATC
AAAGATACAGTCTCAGAAGACCAGAGGGCTATTGAGACTTTTCAACAAAGGGTAATATCGGGAAACCTCC
TCGGATTCCATTGCCCAGCTATCTGTCACTTCATCGAAAGGACAGTAGAAAAGGAAGATGGCTTCTACAA
ATGCCATCATTGCGATAAAGGAAAGGCTATCGTTCAAGATGCCTCTACCGACAGTGGTCCCAAAGATGGA
CCCCCACCCACGAGGAACATCGTGGAAAAAGAAGACGTTCCAACCACGTCTTCAAAGCAAGTGGATTGAT
GTGATATCTAGATCCCCAACATGGTGGAGCACGACACTCTCGTCTACTCCAAGAATATCAAAGATACAGT
CTCAGAAGACCAGAGGGCTATTGAGACTTTTCAACAAAGGGTAATATCGGGAAACCTCCTCGGATTCCAT
TGCCCAGCTATCTGTCACTTCATCGAAAGGACAGTAGAAAAGGAAGATGGCTTCTACAAATGCCATCATT
GCGATAAAGGAAAGGCTATCGTTCAAGATGCCTCTACCGACAGTGGTCCCAAAGATGGACCCCCACCCAC
GAGGAACATCGTGGAAAAAGAAGACGTTCCAACCACGTCTTCAAAGCAAGTGGATTGATGTGATATCTAG
ATCCCCAACATGGTGGAGCACGACACTCTCGTCTACTCCAAGAATATCAAAGATACAGTCTCAGAAGACC
AGAGGGCTATTGAGACTTTTCAACAAAGGGTAATATCGGGAAACCTCCTCGGATTCCATTGCCCAGCTAT
CTGTCACTTCATCGAAAGGACAGTAGAAAAGGAAGATGGCTTCTACAAATGCCATCATTGCGATAAAGGA
AAGGCTATCGTTCAAGATGCCTCTACCGACAGTGGTCCCAAAGATGGACCCCCACCCACGAGGAACATCG
TGGAAAAAGAAGACGTTCCAACCACGTCTTCAAAGCAAGTGGATTGATGTGATATCTAGATCCCCAACAT
GGTGGAGCACGACACTCTCGTCTACTCCAAGAATATCAAAGATACAGTCTCAGAAGACCAGAGGGCTATT
GAGACTTTTCAACAAAGGGTAATATCGGGAAACCTCCTCGGATTCCATTGCCCAGCTATCTGTCACTTCA
TCGAAAGGACAGTAGAAAAGGAAGATGGCTTCTACAAATGCCATCATTGCGATAAAGGAAAGGCTATCGT
TCAAGATGCCTCTACCGACAGTGGTCCCAAAGATGGACCCCCACCCACGAGGAACATCGTGGAAAAAGAA
GACGTTCCAACCACGTCTTCAAAGCAAGTGGATTGATGTGATATCTAGATCCGAAACTATCAGTGTTTGA
CAGGATATATTGGCGGGTAAACCTAAGAGAAAAGAGCGTTTATTAGAATAATCGGATATTTAAAAGGGCG
TGAAAAGGTTTATCCGTTCGTCCATTTGTATGTGCATGCCAACCACAGGGTTCCCCTCGGGAGTGCTTGG
CATTCCGTGCGATAATGACTTCTGTTCAACCACCCAAACGTCGGAAAGCCTGACGACGGAGCAGCATTCC
AAAAAGATCCCTTGGCTCGTCTGGGTCGGCTAGAAGGTCGAGTGGGCTGCTGTGGCTTGATCCCTCAACG
CGGTCGCGGACGTAGCGCAGCGCCGAAAAATCCTCGATCGCAAATCCGACGCTGTCGAAAAGCGTGATCT
GCTTGTCGCTCTTTCGGCCGACGTCCTGGCCAGTCATCACGCGCCAAAGTTCCGTCACAGGATGATCTGG
CGCGAGTTGCTGGATCTCGCCTTCAATCCGGGTCTGTGGCGGGAACTCCACGAAAATATCCGAACGCAGC
AAGATATCGCGGTGCATCTCGGTCTTGCCTGGGCAGTCGCCGCCGACGCCGTTGATGTGGACGCCGGGCC
CGATCATATTGTCGCTCAGGATCGTGGCGTTGTGCTTGTCGGCCGTTGCTGTCGTAATGATATCGGCACC
TTCGACCGCCTGTTCCGCAGAGGTGCAGGCCTCGATCTGAAACCCGAACCGCTGGAGATTGCGGGAGCAG
CGAGCAGTAGCCTCGGGGTCGATGTCGTAAAGTCGTATCCGATCGACGCCGATCAGCGCCTTGAAGGCCA
AAGCCTGGAACTCACTTTGGGCACCGTTGCCGATCAGCGCCATCGTGCGCGAATCTTTACGGGCCAGATA
CTTTGCCGCGATCGCGGAGGTCGCGGCCGTTCGCAAGGCCGTCAGGATTGTCATTTCCGACAGCAGCAGC
GGATAGCCGCTATCGACATCGGAGAGCACGCCGAACGCGGTTACCGGCCTCTTCATCGGGAATGCGCGCG
ACCTTCAGCATCGCCGGCATGTCCCCCTGGCGGACGGGAAGTATCCAGCTCGAGATCCGGATTTTGTAGC
CCTGGCCGACGGCCAGCAGGTAGGCCGACAGGCTCATGCCGGCCGCCGCCGCCTTTTCCTCAATCGCTCT
TCGTTCGTCTGGAAGGCAGTACACCTTGATAGGTGGGCTGCCCTTCCTGGTTGGCTTGGTTTCATCAGCC
ATCCGCTTGCCCTCATCTGTTACGCCGGCGGTAGCCGGCCAGCCTCGCAGAGCAGGATTCCCGTTGAGCA
CCGCCAGGTGCGAATAAGGGACAGTGAAGAAGGAACACCCGCTCGCGGGTGGGCCTACTTCACCTATCCT
GCCCGGCTGACGCCGTTGGATACACCAAGGAAAGTCTACACGAACCCTTTGGCAAAATCCTGTATATCGT
GCGAAAAAGGATGGATATACCGAAAAAATCGCTATAATGACCCCGAAGCAGGGTTATGCAGCGGAAAAGC
GCTGCTTCCCTGCTGTTTTGTGGAATATCTACCGACTGGAAACAGGCAAATGCAGGAAATTACTGAACTG
AGGGGACAGGCGAGAGACGATGCCAAAGAGCTACACCGACGAGCTGGCCGAGTGGGTTGAATCCCGCGCG
GCCAAGAAGCGCCGGCGTGATGAGGCTGCGGTTGCGTTCCTGGCGGTGAGGGCGGATGTCGAGGCGGCGT
TAGCGTCCGGCTATGCGCTCGTCACCATTTGGGAGCACATGCGGGAAACGGGGAAGGTCAAGTTCTCCTA
CGAGACGTTCCGCTCGCACGCCAGGCGGCACATCATANGCCAAGCCCGCCGATGTGCCCGCACCGCAGGC
CAAGGCTGCGGAACCCGCGCCGGCACCCAAGACGCCGGAGCCACGGCGGCCGAAGCAGGGGGGCAAGGCT
GAAAAGCCGGCCCCCGCTGCGGCCCCGACCGGCTTCACNTTCAACCCAACACCGGACAAAAAGGATCTAG
CGTGGACTCAAGGCTCTCGCGAATGGCTCGCGTTGGAAACTTTCATTGACACTTGAGGGGCACCGCAGGG
AAATTCTNGTCCTTGCGAGAACCGGCTATGTCGTGCTGCGCATCGAGCCTGCGCCCTTGGCTTGTCTCGC
CCCTCTCCGCGTCGCTACGGGGCTTCCAGCGCCTTTCCGACGCTCACCGGGCTGGTTGCCCTCGCCGCTG
GGCTGGCGGCCGTTCTATGGCCCTGCAAACGCGCCAGAAACGCCGTCGAAGCCGTGTGCGAGACACCGCG
GCCGCCGGCGTTGNGGATACCTNGCGGAAAACTTGGCCCTCACTGACAGATGAGGGGCGGACGTTGACAC
TTGAGGGGCCGACTCACCCGGCGCGGCGTTGACAGATGAGGGGCAGGCTCGATTTCGGCCGGCGACGTGG
AGCTGGCCAGCCTCGCAAATCGGCGAAAACGCCTGATTTTACGCGAGTTTCCCACAGATGATGTGGACAA
GCCTGGGGATAAGTGCCCTGCGGTATTGACACTTGAGGGGCGCGACTACTGACAGATGAGGGGCGCGATC
CTTGACACTTGAGGGGCAGAGTGCTGACAGATGAGGGGCGCACCTATTGACATTTGAGGGGCTGTCCACA
GGCAGAAAATCCAGCATTTGCAAGGGTTTCCGCCCGTTTTTCGGCCACCGCTAACCTGTCTTTTAACCTG
CTTTTAAACCAATATTTATAAACCTTGTTTTTAACCAGGGCTGCGCCCTGTGCGCGTGACCGCGCACGCC
GAAGGGGGGTGCCCCCCCTTCTCGAACCCTCCCGGCCCGCTAACGCGGGCCTCCCATCCCCCCAGGGGCT
GCGCCCCTCGGCCGCGAACGGCCTCACCCCAAAAATGGCAGCGCTGGCAGTCCTTGNCNNNGCNNGGATC
GGGGCNNTNNNGGNATGGGCGATCAGCCCGAGCGCGACGCCCGGAAGCATTGACGTGCCGCAGGTGCTGG
CATCNACATTCAGCGACCAGGTGCCGGGCAGTGAGGGCGGCGGCCTGGGTGGCGGCCTGCCCTTCACTTC
GGCCGTCGGGGCATTCACGGACTTCATGGCGGGGCCGGCAATTTTTACCTTGGGCATTCTTGGCATANTG
GTCGCGGGTGCCGTGCTCGTGTTCGGGGGTGAATTGCAAGCTAGCTTGCTTGGTCGTTCCGGTACCGTGA
ACGTCGGCTCGATTGTACCTGCGTTCAAATACTTTGCGATCGTGTTGCGCGCCTGCCCGGTGCGTCGGCT
GATCTCACGGATCGACTGCTTCTCTCGCAACGCCATCCGACGGATGATGTTTAAAAGTCCCATGTGGATC
ACTCCGTTGCCCCGTCGCTCACCGTGTTGGGGGGAAGGTGCACATGGCTCAGTTCTCAATGGAAATTATC
TGCCTAACCGGCTCAGTTCTGCGTAGAAACCAACATGCAAGCTCCACCGGGTGCAAAGCGGCAGCGGCGG
CAGGATATATTCAATTGTAAATGGCTTCATGTCCGGGAAATCTACATGGATCAGCAATGAGTATGATGGT
CAATATGGAGGAAAAGAAAGAGTAATTACCAATTTTTTTTCAATTCAAAAATGTAGATGTCCGCAGCGTT
ATTATAAAATGAAAGTACATTTTGATAAAACGACAAATTACGATCCGTCGTATTTATAGGCGAAAGCAAT
AAACAAATTATTCTAATTCGGAAATCTTTATTTCGACGTGTCTACATTCACGTCCAAATGGGGGCTTAGA
TGAGAAACTTCACGATCGATATCTAGATCTCGAGCTCGAGATCTAGATATCGATAAGCTTATCGATACCG
TCGACCTCGAGGGGCCAACAGAGCCTGGCGTTCCCCTTTTGCATTGAGACCGATGTTCGTTCCGGAACCT
TGCACGCCCCAGAGCTTCTCACCGTTCACGACAATTTCCTTCTCGTTGAGGTCGGTCGCGCCATGTCGGA
TGAAATAAAAACTTTTGATACCAGCGGGGGCCTTCGCAGAGCCGAGGTAGGTCTGAGAAATTGGCATTTT
CACGTGTGGAAGATATGAATTTTTTTGAGAAACTAGATAAGATTAATGAATATCGGTGTTTTGGTTTTTT
CTTGTGGCCGTCTTTGTTTATATTGAGATTTTTCAAATCAGTGCGCAAGACGTGACGTAAGTATCTGAGC
TAGTTTTTATTTTTCTACTAATTTGGTCGTTTATTTCGGCGTGTAGGACATGGCAACCGGGCCTGAATTT
CGCGGGTATTCTGTTTCTATTCCAACTTTTTCTTGATCCGCAGCCATTAACGACTTTTGAATAGATACGC
TGACACGCCAAGCCTCGCTAGTCAAAAGTGTACCAAACAACGCTTTACAGCAAGAACGGAATGCGCGTGA
CGCTCGCGGTGACGCCATTTCGCCTTTTCAGAAATGGATAAATAGCCTTGCTTCCTATTATATCTTCCCA
AATACCAATACATTACACTAGCATCTGAATTTCATAACCAATCTCGATACACCAAATCGACTCTAGCGAA
TTCCCCGGATCGTTTCGCATGATTGAACAAGATGGATTGCACGCAGGTTCTCCGGCCGCTTGGGTGGAGA
GGCTATTCGGCTATGACTGGGCACAACAGACAATCGGCTGCTCTGATGCCGCCGTGTTCCGGCTGTCAGC
GCAGGGGCGCCCGGTTCTTTTTGTCAAGACCGACCTGTCCGGTGCCCTGAATGAACTCCAGGACGAGGCA
GCGCGGCTATCGTGGCTGGCCACGACGGGCGTTCCTTGCGCAGCTGTGCTCGACGTTGTCACTGAAGCGG
GAAGGGACTGGCTGCTATTGGGCGAAGTGCCGGGGCAGGATCTCCTGTCATCTCACCTTGCTCCTGCCGA
GAAAGTATCCATCATGGCTGATGCAATGCGGCGGCTGCATACGCTTGATCCGGCTACCTGCCCATTCGAC
CACCAAGCGAAACATCGCATCGAGCGAGCACGTACTCGGATGGAAGCCGGTCTTGTCGATCAGGATGATC
TGGACGAAGAGCATCAGGGGCTCGCGCCAGCCGAACTGTTCGCCAGGCTCAAGGCGCGCATGCCCGACGG
CGAGGATCTCGTCGTGACCCATGGCGATGCCTGCTTGCCGAATATCATGGTGGAAAATGGCCGCTTTTCT
GGATTCATCGACTGTGGCCGGCTGGGTGTGGCGGACCGCTATCAGGACATAGCGTTGGCTACCCGTGATA
TTGCTGAAGAGCTTGGCGGCGAATGGGCTGACCGCTTCCTCGTGCTTTACGGTATCGCCGCTCCCGATTC
GCAGCGCATCGCCTTCTATCGCCTTCTTGACGAGTTCTTCTGAGCGGGACTCTGGGGTTCGAAATGACCG
ACCAAGCGACGCCCAACCTGCCATCACGAGATTTCGATTCCACCGCCGCCTTCTATGAAAGGTTGGGCTT
CGGAATCGTTTTCCGGGACGCCGGCTGGATGATCCTCCAGCGCGGGGATCTCATGCTGGAGTTCTTCGCC
CACCCCGGAATTCCAGCTTCCCTGAAACCTTGGACTCCCATGTTGGCAAAGGCAACCAAACAAACAAGAA
GATCCGCTCCTGCATATGGGGCGGTTTGAGTATTTCAACTGCCATTTGGGCTGAATTGAAGACATGCTCC
TGTCAGAAATTCCGTGATCTTACTCAATATTCAGTAATCTCGGCCAATATCCTAAATGTGCGTGGCTTTA
TCTGTCTTTGTATTGTTTCATCAATTCATGTAACGTTTGCTTTTCTTATGAATTTTCAAATAAATTATCG
ATAGTACTACGAATATTTCGTATCGCTGATCTTCTCAATCACAATGATGCGTAGTGACCCGACAAATAAT
TTAAGCGTCCTTAATACCAATCCTAAAATAATTGAGGCAAATAAAATTTTTTTGTAATTTTTATGATAGC
AGATCGATTCTCCAGCAAGCCTGCAACAAAATATTGTGTATTTCTAAATAGATTTTGATATTAAAATCCC
GAGAAAGCAAAATTGCATTTAACAAAACAGTAATTTAGTACATTAATAAAAATTATGCTCAAACATTTCC
ATGAAATTAAAACATAATTACATTTTACAACACAATATTTTGCGATATTATTGCCTTTCGCCAATTTAAC
ACTGGAAGCAATTAAAGTAGGCCCACACAGAGCGCTTTGCAACACTGACAACGCTTGCGGTTGGTCGGCT
CGAGGGGGGGCCCGGTAC
Features (pLannotate 1.2.2; 32 found; start..end, strand, type, name):
     13..31      -  promoter       T3 promoter: promoter for bacteriophage T3 RNA polymerase
     76..92      -  protein_bind   lac operator: The lac repressor binds to the lac operator to inhibit transcription in E. coli. This inhibition can be relieved by adding lactose or isopropyl-β-D-thiogalactopyranoside (IPTG). lac repressor encoded by lacI
    100..130     -  promoter       lac promoter: promoter for the E. coli lac operon
    145..166     -  protein_bind   CAP binding site: CAP binding activates transcription in the presence of cAMP. E. coli catabolite activator protein
    179..271     -  CDS            lacI (fragment): lac repressor; lacI; The lac repressor binds to the lac operator to inhibit transcription in E. coli. This inhibition can be relieved by adding lactose or isopropyl-β-D-thiogalactopyranoside (IPTG).
    454..1042    -  rep_origin     ori: high-copy-number ColE1/pMB1/pBR322/pUC origin of replication
   1213..2073    -  CDS            AmpR: β-lactamase; bla; confers resistance to ampicillin, carbenicillin, and related antibiotics
   2074..2178    -  promoter       AmpR promoter: bla
   2207..2662    -  rep_origin     f1 ori (sequence partly withheld): f1 bacteriophage origin of replication; arrow indicates direction of (+) strand synthesis
   2670..2827    -  CDS            lacZα (fragment): LacZα fragment of β-galactosidase; lacZ fragment
   2830..2848    +  promoter       T7 promoter: promoter for bacteriophage T7 RNA polymerase
   2857..2900    +  misc_feature   MCS (fragment): pBluescript multiple cloning site
   2975..3570    +  promoter       CaMV 35S promoter (enhanced) (fragment): cauliflower mosaic virus 35S promoter with a duplicated enhancer region
   3653..4248    +  promoter       CaMV 35S promoter (enhanced) (fragment): cauliflower mosaic virus 35S promoter with a duplicated enhancer region
   4270..4294    +  misc_feature   RB T-DNA repeat: right border repeat from nopaline C58 T-DNA
   4441..5235    -  CDS            ocd (fragment): OCD_AGRFC - Experimental evidence at protein level: Swiss-Prot protein existence level 1. Catalyzes the conversion of L-ornithine into L-proline with release of ammonia. Is involved in the utilization of nopaline, a catabolic pathway that proceeds through L-arginine and L-ornithine to L-proline. Nopaline is a predominant opine in plant cells transformed with Ti plasmid pTiC58. From Agrobacterium fabrum (strain C58 / ATCC 33970) (Agrobacterium tumefaciens (strain C58)).
   5312..5464    -  CDS            traJ (fragment): oriT-recognizing protein; traJ
   5497..5606    -  oriT           oriT: incP origin of transfer
   5832..6056    +  CDS            traK (fragment): TRAK4_ECOLX - Experimental evidence at protein level: Swiss-Prot protein existence level 1. From Escherichia coli.
   6061..6231    +  CDS            traK (fragment): TRAK4_ECOLX - Experimental evidence at protein level: Swiss-Prot protein existence level 1. From Escherichia coli.
   6277..6293    +  rep_origin     oriV (fragment): incP origin of replication
   6401..7113    +  rep_origin     oriV: incP origin of replication
   7107..7385    +  CDS            klaC (fragment): KLAC_ECOLX - Also known as telB. Protein predicted: Swiss-Prot protein existence level 4. Belongs to the kla operon, which is associated with cryptic tellurite resistance, and IncW plasmid fertility inhibition. From Escherichia coli.
   7394..7555    -  CDS            nmoT (fragment): TRAT_AMIAI - Protein inferred from homology: Swiss-Prot protein existence level 3. Required for the transposition of the insertion element. From Aminobacter aminovorans (Chelatobacter heintzii).
   7700..7724    +  misc_feature   LB T-DNA repeat: left border repeat from octopine Ach5 T-DNA
   8037..8066    +  misc_feature   MCS (fragment): pBluescript multiple cloning site
   8065..8259    -  CDS            mas1 (fragment): MAS1_AGRT9 - Protein inferred from homology: Swiss-Prot protein existence level 3. Reduces deoxy-fructosyl-glutamine to mannopine. From Agrobacterium tumefaciens (strain 15955).
   8362..8741    +  promoter       MAS promoter: mannopine synthase promoter (Velten et al., 1984)
   8771..9562    +  CDS            neo: KKA2_KLEPN - Also known as kan, nptII. Experimental evidence at protein level: Swiss-Prot protein existence level 1. Resistance to kanamycin, neomycin, paromomycin, ribostamycin, butirosin and gentamicin B. From Klebsiella pneumoniae.
   9586..9744    +  CDS            ble (fragment): BLE_KLEPN - Experimental evidence at protein level: Swiss-Prot protein existence level 1. Binding protein with a strong affinity to the bleomycin family of antibiotics. Binds to CL990; an antimitotic-antibiotic compound. From Klebsiella pneumoniae.
   9761..10011   +  terminator     MAS terminator: mannopine synthase terminator
  10431..1       +  misc_feature   MCS (fragment) (across the origin): pBluescript multiple cloning site
