[The description below was written by a language model from this plasmid's Addgene catalogue record and pLannotate feature annotations shown in this document.]
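Description:
pSKI074 is a plant activation-tagging T-DNA vector derived from the pPCVICEn4HPT backbone, designed for Agrobacterium-mediated transformation of Arabidopsis. Its payload is a tetramer of cauliflower mosaic virus 35S enhancers (the region from -417 to -86 relative to the transcription start, so lacking the core promoter). The feature table annotates these as two adjacent "enhanced 35S promoter" fragments lying immediately inside the nopaline-type right border repeat. When the T-DNA integrates at random in the plant genome, the outward-acting enhancers can raise expression of nearby endogenous genes, producing dominant gain-of-function phenotypes. Transformed plants are selected with kanamycin: a neo (nptII) coding sequence is driven by the mannopine synthase promoter and followed by the MAS terminator, positioned near the octopine-type left border.

Between the plant marker and the enhancers, within the T-DNA, sits a complete pBluescript KS+ unit with a high-copy ColE1-type origin, AmpR, f1 ori, lacZα remnants and T3/T7 promoters. It provides ampicillin selection in both E. coli and Agrobacterium. It also allows plasmid rescue of flanking plant DNA, by cutting genomic DNA with enzymes that leave this unit intact and cut on only one side of it. Outside the borders, the incP oriV and oriT with tra gene fragments support replication and mobilisation in Agrobacterium, which depend on helper functions; the depositor recommends strain GV3101 carrying pMP90RK. The depositor also cautions that the four enhancer repeats are recombination-prone and may be progressively lost in E. coli or Agrobacterium during prolonged cold storage, so repeat number should be verified by PCR before use.
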