Addgene plasmid #11571: pSKI074
Depositing lab: Detlef Weigel. Depositing organization: Salk Institute for Biological Studies. Publication: Activation tagging in Arabidopsis. Weigel D, Ahn JH, Blazquez MA, Borevitz JO, Christensen SK, Fankhauser C, Ferrandiz C, Kardailsky I, Malancharuvil EJ, Neff MM, Nguyen JT, Sato S, Wang ZY, Xia Y, Dixon RA, Harrison MJ, Lamb CJ, Yanofsky MF, Chory J. Plant Physiol. 2000 Apr . 122(4):1003-13. 10.1104/pp.122.4.1003 PubMed 10759496.
Backbone
  Vector backbone: pPCVICEn4HPT
  Backbone manufacturer: Hayashi et al, 1992
  Backbone size w/o insert (bp): 10138
  Vector type: Plant Expression ; Activation tagging
  Selectable markers: kanamycin
Growth in bacteria
  Bacterial resistance: Ampicillin, 100 μg/mL
  Growth temperature: 37°C
  Growth strain: DH5alpha
  Growth instructions: Plasmid grow in standard E. coli at 37 degrees, but the four enhancer repeats may be unstable in E. coli and A. tumefaciens if stored at 4'C for extended time. See comments.
  Copy number: High Copy
Gene/Insert
  Gene/Insert name: CaMV 35S enhancers
  Species: Cauliflower mosaic virus
  GenBank ID: AF218466
  Cloning method: Restriction Enzyme; 5′ cloning site See map and paper. (not destroyed); 3′ cloning site See map and paper. (not destroyed)
  Sequencing primers: 5′ T7
Resource information
  A portion of this plasmid was derived from a plasmid made by: Max Planck Institute
Terms and licenses: Academic/Nonprofit Terms; Industry Terms: Not Available to Industry
Depositor comments: The CaMV 35S enhancers in these vectors correspond to nucleotides -417 to -86 relative to the transcription start. Recommended Agrobacterium strain is GV3101 pMP90RK. Host and helper plasmid markers are kanamycin, gentamycin and rifampicin resistance. Plasmid selection in E. coli and in A. tumefaciens is ampicillin resistance. Sites that leave the pBstKS+ sequences intact and cut only on one side between pBstKS+ and either left or right border can be used for plasmid rescue. Note that there are additional BssS1 sites not shown on the map. The four enhancer repeats in the construct may be unstable in E. coli and Agrobacterium if stored at +4'C for extended time. Check by PCR with T7 (or M13-20) oligo and this one derived from the RB sequence: 5' acc cgc caa tat atc ctg 3'. This should give 1.4 kb band. Note that these oligos will not work in a transgenic plant, as the RB sequence is not transfered. Using this test, we found that after 1-2 weeks in a fridge the Agrobacterium strain loses on average one copy of a repeat, and after a month in a fridge there is only one copy left. It is a good idea to use a freshly streaked colony from a good -70'C glycerol stock for every infiltration.
How to cite: pSKI074 was a gift from Detlef Weigel (Addgene plasmid # 11571 ; http://n2t.net/addgene:11571 ; RRID:Addgene_11571)
