>Addgene plasmid #11571 | pSKI074 | addgene partial sequence | sequence record 18328 | T7 5'-TAATACGACTCACTATAGGG-3'
TGGATCCCCAACATGGTGGAGCACGACACTCTCGTCTACTCCAAGAATATCAAAGATACAGTCTCAGAAG
ACCAGAGGGCTATTGAGACTTTTCAACAAAGGGTAATATCGGGAAACCTCCTCGGATTCCATTGCCCAGC
TATCTGTCACTTCATCGAAAGGACAGTAGAAAAGGAAGATGGCTTCTACAAATGCCATCATTGCGATAAA
GGAAAGGCTATCGTTCAAGATGCCTCTACCGACAGTGGTCCCAAAGATGGACCCCCACCCACGAGGAACA
TCGTGGAAAAAGAAGACGTTCCAACCACGTCTTCAAAGCAAGTGGATTGATGTGATATCTAGATCCCCAA
CATGGTGGAGCACGACACTCTCGTCTACTCCAAGAATATCAAAGATACAGTCTCAGAAGACCAGAGGGCT
ATTGAGACTTTTCAACAAAGGGTAATATCGGGAAACCTCCTCGGATTCCATTGCCCAGCTATCTGTCACT
TCATCGAAAGGACAGTAGAAAAGGAAGATGGCTTCTACAAATGCCATCATTGCGATAAAGGAAAGGCTAT
CGTTCAAGATGCCTCTACCGACAGTGGTCCCAAAGATGGACCCCCACCCACGAGGAACATCGTGGAAAAA
GAAGACGTTCCAACCACGTCTTCAAAGCAAGTGGATTGATGTGATATCTAGATCCCCAACATGGTGGATC
ACGACACTCTCGTCTACTCCAAGAATATCAAAGATACAGTCTCAGAAGACCAGAGGGCTATTGAGACTTT
TCAACAAAGGGTAATATCGGGAAACCTCCTCGGATTCCATTGCCCAGCTATCTGTCACTTCATCGAAAGG
AC
